>Addgene plasmid #229079 | pLBPVXBa-M | addgene full sequence | sequence record 462689 | Addgene NGS Result
GATTCCATTGCCCAGCTATCTGTCACTTTATTGTGAAGATAGTGGAAAAGGAAGGTGGCTCCTACAAATG
CCATCATTGCGATAAAGGAAAGGCCATCGTTGAAGATGCCTCTGCCGACAGTGGTCCCAAAGATGGACCC
CCACCCACGAGGAGCATCGTGGAAAAAGAAGACGTTCCAACCACGTCTTCAAAGCAAGTGGATTGATGTG
ATATCTCCACTGACGTAAGGGATGACGCACAATCCCACTATCCTTCGCAAGACCCTTCCTCTATATAAGG
AAGTTCATTTCATTTGGAGAGGGAAAACTAAACCATACACCACCAACACAACCAAACCCACCACGCCCAA
TTGTTACACACCCGCTTGAAAAAGAAAGTTTAACAAATGGCCAAGGTGCGCGAGGTTTACCAATCTTTTA
CAGACTCCACCACAAAAACTCTCATCCAAGATGAGGCTTATAGAAACATTCGCCCCATCATGGAAAAACA
CAAACTAGCTAACCCTTACGCTCAAACGGTTGAAGCGGCTAATGATCTAGAGGGGTTCGGCATAGCCACC
AATCCCTATAGCATTGAATTGCATACACATGCAGCCGCTAAGACCATAGAGAATAAACTTCTAGAGGTGC
TTGGTTCCATCCTACCACAAGAACCTGTTACATTTATGTTTCTTAAACCCAGAAAGCTAAACTACATGAG
AAGAAACCCGCGGATCAAGGACATTTTCCAAAATGTTGCCATTGAACCAAGAGACGTAGCCAGGTACCCC
AAGGAAACAATAATTGACAAACTCACAGAGATCACAACGGAAACAGCATACATTAGTGACACTCTGCACT
TCTTGGATCCGAGCTACATAGTGGAGACATTCCAAAACTGCCCAAAATTGCAAACATTGTATGCGACCTT
AGTTCTCCCCGTTGAGGCAGCCTTTAAAATGGAAAGCACTCACCCGAACATATACAGCCTCAAATACTTC
GGAGATGGTTTCCAGTATATACCAGGCAACCATGGTGGCGGGGCATACCATCATGAATTCGCTCATCTAC
AATGGCTCAAAGTGGGAAAGATCAAGTGGAGGGACCCCAAGGATAGCTTTCTCGGACATCTCAATTACAC
GACTGAGCAGGTTGAGATGCACACAGTGACAGTACAGTTGCAGGAATCGTTCGCGGCAAACCACTTGTAC
TGCATCAGGAGAGGAGACTTGCTCACACCGGAGGTGCGCACTTTCGGCCAACCTGACAGGTACGTGATTC
CACCACAGATCTTCCTCCCAAAAGTTCACAACTGCAAGAAGCCGATTCTCAAGAAAACTATGATGCAGCT
CTTCTTGTATGTTAGGACAGTCAAGGTCGCAAAAAATTGTGACATTTTTGCCAAAGTCAGACAATTAATT
AAATCATCTGACTTGGACAAATACTCTGCTGTGGAACTGGTTTACTTAGTAAGCTACATGGAGTTCCTTG
CCGATTTACAAGCTACCACCTGCTTCTCAGACACACTTTCTGGTGGCTTGCTAACAAAGACCCTTGCACC
GGTGAGGGCTTGGATACAAGAGAAAAAGATGCAGCTGTTTGGTCTTGAGGACTACGCGAAGTTAGTCAAA
GCAGTTGATTTCCACCCGGTGGATTTTTCTTTCAAAGTGGAAACTTGGGACTTCAGATTCCACCCCTTGC
AAGCGTGGAAAGCCTTCCGACCAAGGGAAGTGTCGGATGTAGAGGAAATGGAAAGTTTGTTCTCAGATGG
GGACTTGCTTGATTGCTTCACAAGAATGCCAGCTTATGCGGTAAACGCAGAGGAAGATTTAGCTGCAATC
AGGAAAACGCCCGAGATGGATGTCGGTCAAGAAGTTAAAGAACCTGCAGGAGACAGAAATCAATACTCAA
ACCCTGCAGAAACTTTCCTCAACAAGCTCCACAGGAAACACAGTAGGGAGGTGAAACACCAGGCCGCAAA
GAAAGCTAAACGCCTAGCTGAAATCCAGGAGTCAATGAGAGCTGAAGGTGATGCCGAACCAAATGAAATA
AGCGGGGGCATGGGGGCAATACCCAGCAACGCCGAACTTCCTGGCACGAATGATGCCAGACAAGAACTCA
CACTCCCAACCACTAAACCTGTCCCTGCAAGGTGGGAAGATGCTTCATTCACAGATTCTAGTGTGGAAGA
GGAGCAGGTTAAACCCCTTGGAAAAGAAACCGTTGAAACAGCGACGCAACAAGTCATCGAAGGACTTCCT
TGGAAACACTGGATTCCTCAATTAAATGCTGTTGGATTCAAGGCGCTGGAAATTCAGAGGGATAGGAGTG
GAACAATGATCATGCCCATCACAGAAATGGTCTCCGGGCTGGAAAAAGAGGACTTCCCTGAAGGAACTCC
AAAAGAGTTGGCACGAGAATTGTTCGCTATGAACAGAAGCCCTGCCACCATCCCTTTGGACCTGCTTAGA
GCCAGAGACTACGGCAGTGATGTAAAGAACAAGAGAATTGGTGCCATCACAAAGACACAGGCAACGAGTT
GGGGCGAATACTTGACAGGAAAGATAGAAAGCTTGACTGAGAGGAAAGTTGCGACTTGTGTCATTCATGG
AGCTGGAGGTTCTGGAAAAAGTCATGCCATCCAGAAGGCATTGAGAGAAATTGGCAAGGGCTCGGACATC
ACTGTAGTCCTGCCGACCAATGAACTGCGGCTAGATTGGAGTAAGAAAGTGCCTAACACTGAGCCCTATA
TGTTCAAGACCTATGAAAAGGCGTTAATTGGGGGAACAGGCAGCATAGTCATCTTTGACGATTACTCAAA
ACTTCCTCCCGGTTACATAGAAGCCTTAGTCTGTTTCTACTCTAAAATCAAGCTAATCATTCTAACAGGA
GATAGCAGACAAAGCGTCTACCATGAAACTGCTGAGGACGCCTCCATCAGGCATTTGGGACCAGCAACAG
AGTACTTCTCAAAATACTGCCGATACTATCTCAATGCCACACACCGCAACAAGAAAGATCTTGCGAACAT
GCTTGGTGTCTACAGTGAGAGAACGGGAGTCACCGAAATCAGCATGAGCGCCGAGTTCTTAGAAGGAATC
CCAACTTTGGTACCCTCGGATGAGAAGAGAAAGCTGTACATGGGCACCGGGAGGAATGACACGTTCACAT
ACGCTGGATGCCAGGGGCTAACTAAGCCGAAGGTACAAATAGTGTTGGACCACAACACCCAAGTGTGTAG
CGCGAATGTGATGTACACGGCACTTTCTAGAGCCACCGATAGGATTCACTTCGTGAACACAAGTGCAAAT
TCCTCGGCCTTCTGGGAAAAGTTGGACAGCACCCCTTACCTCAAGACTTTCCTATCAGTGGTGAGAGAAC
AAGCACTCAGGGAGTACGAGCCGGCAGAGGCAGAGCCAATTCAAGAGCCTGAGCCCCAGACACACATGTG
TGTCGAGAATGAGGAGTCCGTGCTAGAAGAGTACAAAGAGGAACTCTTGGAAAAGTTTGACAGAGAGATC
CACTCTGAATCCCATGGTCATTCAAACTGTGTCCAAACTGAAGACACAACCATTCAGTTGTTTTCGCATC
AACAAGCAAAAGATGAGACCCTCCTCTGGGCGACTATAGATGCGCGGCTCAAGACCAGCAATCAAGAGAC
AAACTTCCGAGAATTCCTGAGCAAGAAGGACATTGGGGACGTTCTGTTTTTAAACTACCAAAAAGCTATG
GGTTTACCCAAAGAGCGTATTCCTTTTTCCCAAGAGGTCTGGGAAGCTTGTGCCCACGAAGTACAAAGCA
AGTACCTCAGCAAGTCAAAGTGCAACTTGATCAATGGGACTGTGAGACAGAGCCCAGACTTCGATGAAAA
TAAGATTATGGTATTCCTCAAGTCGCAGTGGGTCACAAAGGTGGAAAAACTAGGTCTACCCAAGATTAAG
CCAGGTCAAACCATAGCAGCCTTTTACCAGCAGACTGTGATGCTTTTTGGAACTATGGCTAGGTACATGC
GATGGTTCAGACAGGCTTTCCAGCCAAAAGAAGTCTTCATAAACTGTGAGACCACGCCAGATGACATGTC
TGCATGGGCCTTGAACAACTGGAATTTCAGCAGACCTAGCTTGGCTAATGACTACACAGCTTTCGACCAG
TCTCAGGATGGAGCCATGTTGCAATTTGAGGTGCTCAAAGCCAAACACCACTGCATACCAGAGGAAATCA
TTCAGGCATACATAGATATTAAGACTAATGCACAGATTTTCCTAGGCACGTTATCAATTATGCGCCTGAC
TGGTGAAGGTCCCACTTTTGATGCAAACACTGAGTGCAACATAGCTTACACCCATACAAAGTTTGACATC
CCAGCCGGAACTGCTCAAGTTTATGCAGGAGACGACTCCGCACTGGACTGTGTTCCAGAAGTGAAGCATA
GTTTCCACAGGCTTGAGGACAAATTACTCCTAAAGTCAAAGCCTGTAATCACGCAGCAAAAGAAGGGCAG
TTGGCCTGAGTTTTGTGGTTGGCTGATCACACCAAAAGGGGTGATGAAAGACCCAATTAAGCTCCATGTT
AGCTTAAAATTGGCTGAAGCTAAGGGTGAACTCAAGAAATGTCAAGATTCCTATGAAATTGATCTGAGTT
ATGCCTATGACCACAAGGACTCTCTGCATGACTTGTTCGATGAGAAACAGTGTCAGGCACACACACTCAC
TTGCAGAACACTAATCAAGTCAGGGAGAGGCACTGTCTCACTTTCCCGCCTCAGAAACTTTCTTTAACCG
TTAAGTTACCTTAGAGATTTGAATAAGATGGATATTCTCATCAGTAGTTTGAAAAGTTTAGGTTATTCTA
GGACTTCCAAATCTTTAGATTCAGGACCTTTGGTAGTACATGCAGTAGCCGGAGCCGGTAAGTCCACAGC
CCTAAGGAAGTTGATCCTCAGACACCCAACATTCACCGTGCATACACTCGGTGTCCCTGACAAGGTGAGT
ATCAGAACTAGAGGCATACAGAAGCCAGGACCTATTCCTGAGGGCAACTTCGCAATCCTCGATGAGTATA
CTTTGGACAACACCACAAGGAACTCATACCAGGCACTTTTTGCTGACCCTTATCAGGCACCGGAGTTTAG
CCTAGAGCCCCACTTCTACTTGGAAACATCATTTCGAGTTCCGAGGAAAGTGGCAGATTTGATAGCTGGC
TGTGGCTTCGATTTCGAGACCAACTCACCGGAAGAAGGGCACTTAGAGATCACTGGCATATTCAAAGGGC
CCCTACTCGGAAAGGTGATAGCCATTGATGAGGAGTCTGAGACAACACTGTCCAGGCATGGTGTTGAGTT
TGTTAAGCCCTGCCAAGTGACGGGACTTGAGTTCAAAGTAGTCACTATTGTGTCTGCCGCACCAATAGAG
GAAATTGGCCAGTCCACAGCTTTCTACAACGCTATCACCAGGTCAAAGGGATTGACATATGTCCGCGCAG
GGCCATAGGCTGACCGCTCCGGTCAATTCTGAAAAAGTGTACATAGTATTAGGTCTATCATTTGCTTTAG
TTTCAATTACCTTTCTGCTTTCTAGAAATAGCTTACCCCACGTCGGTGACAACATTCACAGCTTGCCACA
CGGAGGAGCTTACAGAGACGGCACCAAAGCAATCTTGTACAACTCCCCAAATCTAGGGTCACGAGTGAGT
CTACACAACGGAAAGAACGCAGCATTTGCTGCCGTTTTGCTACTGACTTTGCTGATCTATGGAAGTAAAT
ACATATCTCAACGCAATCATACTTGTGCTTGTGGTAACAATCATAGCAGTCATTAGCACTTCCTTAGTGA
GGACTGAACCTTGTGTCATCAAGATTACTGGGGAATCAATCACAGTGTTGGCTTGCAAACTAGATGCAGA
AACCATAAGGGCCATTGCCGATCTCAAGCCACTCTCCGTTGAACGGTTAAGTTTCCATTGATACTCGAAA
GAGGTCAGCACCAGCTAGCACGCGTAGGGTTTGTTAAGTTTCCCTTTTTACTCGAAAGATGTCAGGCCTG
TTCACTATCCCGGATGGGGATTTCTTTAGTACAGCCCGTGCCATAGTAGCCAGCAATGCTGTCGCAACAA
ATGAGGACCTCAGCAAGATTGAGGCTATTTGGAAGGACATGAAGGTGCCCACAGACACTATGGCACAGGC
TGCTTGGGACTTAGTCAGACACTGTGCTGATGTAGGATCATCCGCTCAAACAGAAATGATAGATACAGGT
CCCTATTCCAACGGCATCAGCAGAGCTAGACTGGCAGCAGCAATTAAAGAGGTGTGCACACTTAGGCAAT
TTTGCATGAAGTATGCCCCAGTGGTATGGAACTGGATGTTAACTAACAACAGTCCACCTGCTAACTGGCA
AGCACAAGGTTTCAAGCCTGAGCACAAATTCGCTGCATTCGACTTCTTCAATGGAGTCACCAACCCAGCT
GCCATCATGCCCAAAGAGGGGCTCATCCGGCCACCGTCTGAAGCTGAAATGAATGCTGCCCAAACTGCTG
CCTTTGTGAAGATTACAAAGGCCAGGGCACAATCCAACGACTTTGCCAGCCTAGATGCAGCTGTCACTCG
AGGTCGTATCACTGGAACAACAACCGCTGAGGCTGTTGTCACTCTACCACCACCATAACTACGTCTACAT
AACCGACGCCTACCCCAGTTTCATAGTATTTTCTGGTTTGATTGTATGAATAATATAAATAAAAAAAAAA
AAAAAAAAAAAAAAAAAAAAAAAAAAAAAAAAAAAAAAAAAAAAAAAAAAAAACGCTGAAATCACCAGTC
TCTCTCTACAAATCTATCTCTCTCTATTTTCTCCATAAATAATGTGTGAGTAGTTTCCCGATAAGGGAAA
TTAGGGTTCTTATAGGGTTTCGCTCATGTGTTGAGCATATAAGAAACCCTTAGTATGTATTTGTATTTGT
AAAATACTTCTATCAATAAAATTTCTAATTCCTAAAACCAAAATCCAGGTCAGGAGACGGGACAAGGATG
CGAGCTAGCCTGCAGGAATTGTTGATTTTGTGACGACTGATGGCAGGATATATGCGGTTGTAATTCATTT
TTATTGTCTAAATTTCTGTATTTGTTTGTTTGTTCGGTTGTAAATTTTTTTGGAAGAACAAGAAAAGAAA
AAACACCCGTTAGGGTGTTTTTAGTTAGTGTGGCGCGCCGACTTGCGACATGCGGTCCTTTGCAATCAAC
TATTAGAAAAATTCATCCAGCATCAGATGAAATTGCAGTTTGTTCATATCCGGATTATCAATGCCATATT
TCTGAAACAGACGTTTTTGCAGGCTCGGGCTAAATTCGCCCAGGCAGTTCCACAGAATGGCCAGATCCTG
ATAACGATCCGCAATGCCCACACGGCCCACATCAATGCAGCCAATCAGTTTGCCTTCATCGAAAATCAGG
TTATCCAGGCTAAAATCGCCGTGGGTCACCACGCTATCCGGGCTAAACGGCAGCAGTTTATGCATTTCTT
TCCACACCTGTTCCACCGGCCAGCCGTTACGTTCATCATCAAAATCGCTCGCATCCACCAGGCCGTTGTT
CATACGGCTCTGCGCCTGGGCCAGACGAAACACACGATCGCTGTTAAACGGGCAGTTGCACACCGGAATG
CTATGCAGACGACGCAGAAACACGGCCAGCGCATCCACAATGTTTTCGCCGCTATCCGGATATTCTTCCA
GCACCTGAAACGCGGTTTTGCCCGGAATCGCGGTGGTCAGCAGCCACGCATCATCCGGGGTGCGAATAAA
ATGTTTAATGGTCGGCAGCGGCATAAATTCGGTCAGCCAGTTCAGACGCACCATTTCATCGGTCACATCG
TTCGCCACGCTGCCTTTGCCATGTTTCAGAAACAGTTCCGGCGCATCCGGTTTGCCATACAGACGATAAA
TGGTCGCGCCGCTCTGACCCACGTTATCACGCGCCCATTTATAGCCATACAGATCCGCATCCATGTTGCT
GTTCAGACGCGGACGGCTACAGCTCGTTTCACGCTGAATATGGCTCATAACACCCCTTGTATTACTGTTT
ATGTAAGCAGACAGTTTTATTGTTCATGATGATATATTTTTATCTTGTGCAATGTAACATCAGAGATTTT
GAGACACAAGATCGGATTGGCGGTTATGCGGTTCTACCGGCGCGGCAGCGTTACCCGTGTCGGCGGCTCC
AACGGCTCGCCATCGTCCAGAAAACACGGCTCATCGGGCATCGGCAGGCGCTGCTGCCCGCGCCGTTCCC
ATTCCTCCGTTTCGGTCAAGGCTGGCAGGTCTGGTTCCATGCCCGGAATGCCGGGCTGGCTGGGCGGCTC
CTCGCCGGGGCCGGTCGGTAGTTGCTGCTCGCCCGGATACAGGGTCGGGATGCGGCGCAGGTCGCCATGC
CCCAACAGCGATTCGTCCTGGTCGTCGTGATCAACCACCACGGCGGCACTGAACACCGACAGGCGCAACT
GGTCGCGGGGCTGGCCCCACGCCACGCGGTCATTGACCACGTAGGCCGACACGGTGCCGGGGCCGTTGAG
CTTCACGACGGAGATCCAGCGCTCGGCCACCAAGTCCTTGACTGCGTATTGGACCGTCCGCAAAGAACGT
CCGATGAGCTTGGAAAGTGTCTTCTGGCTGACCACCACGGCGTTCTGGTGGCCCATCTGCGCCACGAGGT
GATGCAGCAGCATTGCCGCCGTGGGTTTCCTCGCAATAAGCCCGGCCCACGCCTCATGCGCTTTGCGTTC
CGTTTGCACCCAGTGACCGGGCTTGTTCTTGGCTTGAATGCCGATTTCTCTGGACTGCGTGGCCATGCTT
ATCTCCATGCGGTAGGGGTGCCGCACGGTTGCGGCACCATGCGCAATCAGCTGCAACTTTTCGGCAGCGC
GACAACAATTATGCGTTGCGTAAAAGTGGCAGTCAATTACAGATTTTCTTTAACCTACGCAATGAGCTAT
TGCGGGGGGTGCCGCAATGAGCTGTTGCGTACCCCCCTTTTTTAAGTTGTTGATTTTTAAGTCTTTCGCA
TTTCGCCCTATATCTAGTTCTTTGGTGCCCAAAGAAGGGCACCCCTGCGGGGTTCCCCCACGCCTTCGGC
GCGGCTCCCCCTCCGGCAAAAAGTGGCCCCTCCGGGGCTTGTTGATCGACTGCGCGGCCTTCGGCCTTGC
CCAAGGTGGCGCTGCCCCCTTGGAACCCCCGCACTCGCCGCCGTGAGGCTCGGGGGGCAGGCGGGCGGGC
TTCGCCCTTCGACTGCCCCCACTCGCATAGGCTTGGGTCGTTCCAGGCGCGTCAAGGCCAAGCCGCTGCG
CGGTCGCTGCGCGAGCCTTGACCCGCCTTCCACTTGGTGTCCAACCGGCAAGCGAAGCGCGCAGGCCGCA
GGCCGGAGGCTTTTCCCCAGAGAAAATTAAAAAAATTGATGGGGCAAGGCCGCAGGCCGCGCAGTTGGAG
CCGGTGGGTATGTGGTCGAAGGCTGGGTAGCCGGTGGGCAATCCCTGTGGTCAAGCTCGTGGGCAGGCGC
AGCCTGTCCATCAGCTTGTCCAGCAGGGTTGTCCACGGGCCGAGCGAAGCGAGCCAGCCGGTGGCCGCTC
GCGGCCATCGTCCACATATCCACGGGCTGGCAAGGGAGCGCAGCGACCGCGCAGGGCGAAGCCCGGAGAG
CAAGCCCGTAGGGGGCCATCATCAGTTCGGTGGTCTTCCGACGAACAATAAGGCCGCAAATCGCGGCCTT
TTTTATTGATAACAAAACCGGCTCAGTTCTGCGTAGAAACCAACATGCAAGCTCCACCGGGTGCAAAGCG
GCAGCGGCGGCAGGATATATTCAATTGTAAATGGCTTCATGTCCGGGAAATCTACTGGTGGCAGGATATA
TTGTGGTGTAAACAATGGAGAAAAAGATTAATTAAGTACTAGTAGCCTGGTCGAAACCGTCTCA
Features (pLannotate 1.2.2; 12 found; start..end, strand, type, name):
      1..302     +  promoter       CaMV 35S promoter (fragment): strong constitutive promoter from cauliflower mosaic virus
    387..4754    +  CDS            RDRP_PVXX3: Protein inferred from homology: Swiss-Prot protein existence level 3. RNA replication. The central part of this protein possibly functions as an ATP-binding helicase (Probable). From Potato virus X (strain X3) (PVX).
   4788..5462    +  CDS            TGB1_PVXX3: Experimental evidence at protein level: Swiss-Prot protein existence level 1. Transports viral genome to neighboring plant cells directly through plasmosdesmata, without any budding. The movement protein allows efficient cell to cell propagation, by bypassing the host cell wall barrier. Increases plasmodesma size exclusion limit. Acts as a suppressor of RNA-mediated gene silencing, also known as post- transcriptional gene silencing (PTGS), a mechanism of plant viral defense that limits the accumulation of viral RNAs. From Potato virus X (strain X3) (PVX).
   5449..5793    +  CDS            TGB2_PVX: Protein inferred from homology: Swiss-Prot protein existence level 3. Plays a role in viral cell-to-cell propagation, by facilitating genome transport to neighboring plant cells through plasmosdesmata,. From Potato virus X (PVX).
   6012..6635    +  CDS            CAPSD_PVXX3 (fragment): Experimental evidence at protein level: Swiss-Prot protein existence level 1. Required for genome encapsidation. Forms ribonucleoprotein complexes along with TGB1 helicase and viral RNA. From Potato virus X (strain X3) (PVX).
   6632..6685    +  ncRNA          PVX 3: Accession: RF00184 - Potato virus X cis-acting regulatory element
   6818..6978    +  polyA_signal   CaMV poly(A) signal (fragment): cauliflower mosaic virus polyadenylation signal
   7216..8028    -  CDS            aphA1: KKA1_ECOLX - Also known as nptI. Protein inferred from homology: Swiss-Prot protein existence level 3. Resistance to kanamycin and structurally-related aminoglycosides, including amikacin. From Escherichia coli.
   8154..8816    -  CDS            pBBR1 Rep: replication protein for the broad-host-range plasmid pBBR1 from Bordetella bronchiseptica
   8817..9588    -  rep_origin     pBBR1 oriV: replication origin of the broad-host-range plasmid pBBR1 from Bordetella bronchiseptica; requires the pBBR1 Rep protein for replication
   9808..9832    +  misc_feature   LB T-DNA repeat: left border repeat from octopine Ach5 T-DNA
   9859..9883    +  misc_feature   LB T-DNA repeat: left border repeat from nopaline C58 T-DNA
