[The description below was written by a language model from this plasmid's Addgene catalogue record and pLannotate feature annotations shown in this document.]
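Description:
pLBPVXBa-M is a plant expression plasmid that carries an infectious cDNA clone of Potato virus X (PVX), engineered as a viral vector for expressing heterologous sequences in plants. It is built on the pLX-B2 backbone. This backbone supplies the broad-host-range pBBR1 origin with its Rep protein, which allows replication in diverse Gram-negative bacteria, and the aphA1 (nptI) gene for kanamycin selection. Two left-border T-DNA repeats are annotated just upstream of the expression cassette, consistent with a binary T-DNA vector intended for Agrobacterium-mediated delivery. The feature table does not annotate a right border, and the record does not describe the delivery method. The catalogue size (9,921 bp) and the sequenced record (9,934 nt) differ slightly.

The viral cassette is driven by a CaMV 35S promoter fragment and ends in a CaMV polyadenylation signal, so host transcription in the plant cell launches the viral RNA. That RNA then replicates through its own RNA-dependent RNA polymerase. The annotated viral genes are the replicase, the movement proteins TGB1 (also a silencing suppressor) and TGB2, a coat protein fragment and the PVX 3′ cis-acting regulatory element. According to the record, the native coat protein start codon was mutated (ATG to AGG) and the first 29 amino-terminal codons were deleted. An MluI cloning site was inserted, and a heterologous promoter derived from bamboo mosaic virus was added. This arrangement presumably lets inserts at the MluI site use the native coat protein subgenomic promoter while the truncated coat protein is expressed from the bamboo mosaic virus promoter, avoiding duplicated PVX promoter sequence. The associated publication concerns RNA virus-mediated gene editing for tomato trait breeding.
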