Addgene plasmid #229079: pLBPVXBa-M
Purpose: New version of a PVX vector to express heterologous sequences in plants
Depositing lab: Jose-Antonio Daros. Depositing organization: Instituto de Biologia Molecular y Celular de Plantas. Publication: RNA virus-mediated gene editing for tomato trait breeding. Uranga M, Aragones V, Garcia A, Mirabel S, Gianoglio S, Presa S, Granell A, Pasin F, Daros JA. Hortic Res. 2023 Dec 19;11(1):uhad279. doi: 10.1093/hr/uhad279. eCollection 2024 Jan. PubMed 38895601.
Backbone
  Vector backbone: pLX-B2
  Total vector size (bp): 9921
  Vector type: Plant Expression
Growth in bacteria
  Bacterial resistance: Kanamycin, 50 μg/mL
  Growth temperature: 37°C
  Growth strain: DH5alpha
  Copy number: Unknown
Gene/Insert
  Gene/Insert name: Potato virus X (alt name: PVX)
  Mutation: Mutation coat protein start codon (ATG to AGG); deletion coat protein 29 amino-terminal codons; insertion MluI cloning site; insertion heterologous promoter derived from bamboo mosaic virus
  GenBank ID: MT799816.1
  Cloning method: Gibson Cloning
  Sequencing primers: 5′ GGGAATCAATCACAGTGTTGGC
Terms and licenses: Academic/Nonprofit Terms; Industry Terms: Not Available to Industry
How to cite: pLBPVXBa-M was a gift from Jose-Antonio Daros (Addgene plasmid # 229079 ; http://n2t.net/addgene:229079 ; RRID:Addgene_229079)
